Addgene plasmid #111923: CoxVIIIx2-CeNL(Ca2+)_19μ-pcDNA3
Purpose: Cyan color luminescent indicator for calcium signaling.Mitochondrial targeting signals of subunit VIII of human cytochrome c oxidase (CoxVIII) were fused at the N-terminus of CeNL(Ca2+)_19μ
Depositing lab: Takeharu Nagai. Publication: Bioluminescent Low-Affinity Ca(2+) Indicator for ER with Multicolor Calcium Imaging in Single Living Cells. Hossain MN, Suzuki K, Iwano M, Matsuda T, Nagai T. ACS Chem Biol. 2018 Mar 9. doi: 10.1021/acschembio.7b01014. PubMed 29494125.
Backbone
  Vector backbone: pcDNA3
  Backbone manufacturer: Invitrogen
  Backbone size w/o insert (bp): 5400
  Total vector size (bp): 7400
  Vector type: Mammalian Expression
  Selectable markers: Neomycin (select with G418)
Growth in bacteria
  Bacterial resistance: Ampicillin, 100 μg/mL
  Growth temperature: 37°C
  Growth strain: DH5alpha
  Copy number: High Copy
Gene/Insert
  Gene/Insert name: CeNL(Ca2+)_19μ (alt name: Cyan enhanced Nano-lantern (eNL (Ca2+))
  Species: Synthetic
  Insert size (bp): 1779
  Mutation: E67D, F92W, E104D, D133E at CaM
  GenBank ID: LC334052
  Promoter: CMV
  Tag / fusion protein: CoxVIIIx2 (N terminal on insert)
  Cloning method: Restriction Enzyme; 5′ cloning site BamHI (not destroyed); 3′ cloning site XhoI (not destroyed)
  Sequencing primers: 5′ TTGGATCCGATGGTGAGCAAGGGCGAGGAG; 3′ ATGCTCGAGTTACGCCAGAATGCGTTCGCACAG
Terms and licenses: Academic/Nonprofit Terms; Industry Terms: Not Available to Industry
How to cite: CoxVIIIx2-CeNL(Ca2+)_19μ-pcDNA3 was a gift from Takeharu Nagai (Addgene plasmid # 111923 ; http://n2t.net/addgene:111923 ; RRID:Addgene_111923)
