[The description below was written by a language model from this plasmid's Addgene catalogue record and pLannotate feature annotations shown in this document.]
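Description:
CoxVIIIx2-CeNL(Ca2+)_19μ-pcDNA3 is a mammalian expression plasmid built on the pcDNA3 backbone that encodes a mitochondria-targeted, cyan bioluminescent calcium indicator. It is propagated in E. coli through a high-copy ColE1/pUC-type origin with ampicillin selection (AmpR), and also carries an f1 origin. For mammalian cells, an SV40 promoter-driven neomycin resistance gene with an SV40 polyadenylation signal allows G418 selection of stable transfectants. The sequenced record is about 7.4 kb, consistent with the catalogue size.

The insert was cloned between BamHI and XhoI sites and is expressed from the CMV immediate-early enhancer/promoter, terminated by the bGH poly(A) signal. Flanking T7 and SP6 promoters come from the backbone. The open reading frame begins with two tandem copies of the mitochondrial presequence of human cytochrome c oxidase subunit VIII, which direct the protein to mitochondria. This is followed by the cyan fluorescent protein mTurquoise2 fused to NanoLuc luciferase. The luciferase is split into two fragments, with a calcium-sensing module inserted between them, made up of calmodulin and a short myosin light chain kinase-derived peptide. Calcium-dependent interaction of calmodulin with the peptide is expected to promote reconstitution of the luciferase, whose energy is transferred to mTurquoise2 to give cyan emission, the principle of the enhanced Nano-lantern design. The calmodulin carries the substitutions E67D, F92W, E104D and D133E. The "19μ" in the name appears to denote the resulting calcium affinity, and the associated work concerns low-affinity indicators. The construct is intended for luminescence imaging of mitochondrial calcium signalling in living cells, including multicolour imaging alongside other indicators.
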