Features (pLannotate 1.2.2; 27 found; start..end, strand, type, name):
    205..584     +  enhancer       CMV enhancer: human cytomegalovirus immediate early enhancer
    585..788     +  promoter       CMV promoter: human cytomegalovirus (CMV) immediate early promoter
    784..817     +  LTR            5' LTR (truncated) (fragment): truncated 5' long terminal repeat (LTR) from HIV-1
    833..851     +  promoter       T7 promoter: promoter for bacteriophage T7 RNA polymerase
    885..959     +  CDS            COX8 presequence: mitochondrial presequence of human cytochrome c oxidase subunit VIII (Rizutto et al., 1989)
    979..1052    +  CDS            COX8 presequence (fragment): mitochondrial presequence of human cytochrome c oxidase subunit VIII (Rizutto et al., 1989)
   1074..1790    +  CDS            mTurquoise2: mTurquoise2 is a basic (constitutively fluorescent) cyan fluorescent protein published in 2012, derived from Aequorea victoria. It is reported to be a rapidly-maturing monomer with very low acid sensitivity.
   1797..1992    +  CDS            Nluc (fragment): NanoLuc® luciferase human codon-optimized
   1998..2444    +  CDS            CALM_PYUSP: Experimental evidence at protein level: Swiss-Prot protein existence level 1. Calmodulin mediates the control of a large number of enzymes, ion channels and other proteins by Ca(2+). Among the enzymes to be stimulated by the calmodulin-Ca(2+) complex are a number of protein kinases and phosphatases. From Pyuridae sp. (Sea squirt).
   2451..2528    +  CDS            MYLK2 (fragment): MYLK2_HUMAN - Experimental evidence at protein level: Swiss-Prot protein existence level 1. Implicated in the level of global muscle contraction and cardiac function. Phosphorylates a specific serine in the N-terminus of a myosin light chain. From Homo sapiens (Human).
   2535..2852    +  CDS            Nluc (fragment): NanoLuc® luciferase human codon-optimized
   2880..2898    -  promoter       SP6 promoter: promoter for bacteriophage SP6 RNA polymerase
   2924..3148    +  polyA_signal   bGH poly(A) signal: bovine growth hormone polyadenylation signal
   3152..3173    +  promoter       SV40 promoter (fragment): SV40 enhancer and early promoter
   3194..3622    +  rep_origin     f1 ori (sequence partly withheld): f1 bacteriophage origin of replication; arrow indicates direction of (+) strand synthesis
   3636..3965    +  promoter       SV40 promoter: SV40 enhancer and early promoter
   4032..4823    +  CDS            neo: KKA2_KLEPN - Also known as kan, nptII. Experimental evidence at protein level: Swiss-Prot protein existence level 1. Resistance to kanamycin, neomycin, paromomycin, ribostamycin, butirosin and gentamicin B. From Klebsiella pneumoniae.
   4847..5005    +  CDS            ble (fragment): BLE_KLEPN - Experimental evidence at protein level: Swiss-Prot protein existence level 1. Binding protein with a strong affinity to the bleomycin family of antibiotics. Binds to CL990; an antimitotic-antibiotic compound. From Klebsiella pneumoniae.
   5000..5121    +  polyA_signal   SV40 poly(A) signal: SV40 polyadenylation signal
   5194..5210    -  protein_bind   lac operator: The lac repressor binds to the lac operator to inhibit transcription in E. coli. This inhibition can be relieved by adding lactose or isopropyl-β-D-thiogalactopyranoside (IPTG). lac repressor encoded by lacI
   5218..5248    -  promoter       lac promoter: promoter for the E. coli lac operon
   5263..5284    -  protein_bind   CAP binding site: CAP binding activates transcription in the presence of cAMP. E. coli catabolite activator protein
   5297..5389    -  CDS            lacI (fragment): lac repressor; lacI; The lac repressor binds to the lac operator to inhibit transcription in E. coli. This inhibition can be relieved by adding lactose or isopropyl-β-D-thiogalactopyranoside (IPTG).
   5572..6160    -  rep_origin     ori: high-copy-number ColE1/pMB1/pBR322/pUC origin of replication
   6331..7191    -  CDS            AmpR: β-lactamase; bla; confers resistance to ampicillin, carbenicillin, and related antibiotics
   7192..7296    -  promoter       AmpR promoter: bla
   7355..50      -  misc_feature   bom (fragment) (across the origin): basis of mobility region from pBR322
>Addgene plasmid #111923 | CoxVIIIx2-CeNL(Ca2+)_19μ-pcDNA3 | addgene full sequence | sequence record 222573 | Addgene NGS Result
GGTGCACTCTCAGTACAATCTGCTCTGATGCCGCATAGTTAAGCCAGTATCTGCTCCCTGCTTGTGTGTT
GGAGGTCGCTGAGTAGTGCGCGAGCAAAATTTAAGCTACAACAAGGCAAGGCTTGACCGACAATTGCATG
AAGAATCTGCTTAGGGTTAGGCGTTTTGCGCTGCTTCGCGATGTACGGGCCAGATATACGCGTTGACATT
GATTATTGACTAGTTATTAATAGTAATCAATTACGGGGTCATTAGTTCATAGCCCATATATGGAGTTCCG
CGTTACATAACTTACGGTAAATGGCCCGCCTGGCTGACCGCCCAACGACCCCCGCCCATTGACGTCAATA
ATGACGTATGTTCCCATAGTAACGCCAATAGGGACTTTCCATTGACGTCAATGGGTGGAGTATTTACGGT
AAACTGCCCACTTGGCAGTACATCAAGTGTATCATATGCCAAGTACGCCCCCTATTGACGTCAATGACGG
TAAATGGCCCGCCTGGCATTATGCCCAGTACATGACCTTATGGGACTTTCCTACTTGGCAGTACATCTAC
GTATTAGTCATCGCTATTACCATGGTGATGCGGTTTTGGCAGTACATCAATGGGCGTGGATAGCGGTTTG
ACTCACGGGGATTTCCAAGTCTCCACCCCATTGACGTCAATGGGAGTTTGTTTTGGCACCAAAATCAACG
GGACTTTCCAAAATGTCGTAACAACTCCGCCCCATTGACGCAAATGGGCGGTAGGCGTGTACGGTGGGAG
GTCTATATAAGCAGAGCTCTCTGGCTAACTAGAGAACCCACTGCTTACTGGCTTATCGAAATTAATACGA
CTCACTATAGGGAGACCCAAGCTTGAACCGTCAGATCCGCTAGCATGTCCGTCCTGACGCCGCTGCTGCT
GCGGGGCTTGACAGGCTCGGCCCGGCGGCTCCCAGTGCCGCGCGCCAAGATCCATTCGTTGGGGGATCTG
TCCGTCCTGACGCCGCTGCTGCTGCGGGGCTTGACAGGCTCGGCCCGGCGGCTCCCAGTGCCGCGCGCCA
AGATCCATTCGTTGGGGGATCCGATGGTGAGCAAGGGCGAGGAGCTGTTCACCGGGGTGGTGCCCATCCT
GGTCGAGCTGGACGGCGACGTAAACGGCCACAAGTTCAGCGTGTCCGGCGAGGGCGAGGGCGATGCCACC
TACGGCAAGCTGACCCTGAAGTTCATCTGCACCACCGGCAAGCTGCCCGTGCCCTGGCCCACCCTCGTGA
CCACCCTGTCCTGGGGCGTGCAGTGCTTCGCCCGCTACCCCGACCACATGAAGCAGCACGACTTCTTCAA
GTCCGCCATGCCCGAAGGCTACGTCCAGGAGCGCACCATCTTCTTCAAGGACGACGGCAACTACAAGACC
CGCGCCGAGGTGAAGTTCGAGGGCGACACCCTGGTGAACCGCATCGAGCTGAAGGGCATCGACTTCAAGG
AGGACGGCAACATCCTGGGGCACAAGCTGGAGTACAACTACTTTAGCGACAACGTCTATATCACCGCCGA
CAAGCAGAAGAACGGCATCAAGGCCAACTTCAAGATCCGCCACAACATCGAGGACGGCGGCGTGCAGCTC
GCCGACCACTACCAGCAGAACACCCCCATCGGCGACGGCCCCGTGCTGCTGCCCGACAACCACTACCTGA
GCACCCAGTCCAAGCTGAGCAAAGACCCCAACGAGAAGCGCGATCACATGGTCCTGCTGGAGTTCGTGAC
CGCCGCCGGGATCACTCTCGGCATGGACGAGCTGTACAAGGGTACCGTCTTCACACTCGAAGATTTCGTT
GGGGACTGGCGACAGACAGCCGGCTACAACCTGGACCAAGTCCTTGAACAGGGAGGTGTGTCCAGTTTGT
TTCAGAATCTCGGGGTGTCCGTAACTCCGATCCAAAGGATTGTCCTGAGCGGTGAAAATGGGCTGAAGAT
CGACATCCATGTCATCATCCCGTATGAAGGTCCATGGATGCATGACCAACTGACAGAAGAGCAGATTGCA
GAGTTCAAAGAAGCCTTCTCATTATTCGACAAGGATGGGGACGGCACCATCACCACAAAGGAACTTGGCA
CCGTTATGAGGTCGCTTGGACAAAACCCAACGGAAGCAGAATTGCAGGATATGATCAATGAAGTCGATGC
TGATGGCAATGGAACGATTTACTTTCCTGATTTTCTTACTATGATGGCTAGAAAAATGAAGGACACAGAC
AGCGAAGAGGAAATCCGAGAAGCATTCCGTGTTTGGGACAAGGATGGGAACGGCTACATCAGCGCTGCTG
ATTTACGTCACGTCATGACAAACCTCGGGGAGAAGTTAACAGATGAAGAAGTTGATGAAATGATAAGGGA
AGCAGATATCGATGGTGAAGGCCAAGTAAACTATGAAGAGTTTGTACAAATGATGACAGCAAAGGGGGGG
AAGAGGCGCTGGAAGAAAAACTTCATTGCCGTCAGCGCTGCCAACCGGTTCAAGAAGATCTCCAGCTCCG
GGGCACTGGAGCTCCTGAGCGGCGACCAAATGGGCCAGATCGAAAAAATTTTTAAGGTGGTGTACCCTGT
GGATGATCATCACTTTAAGGTGATCCTGCACTATGGCACACTGGTAATCGACGGGGTTACGCCGAACATG
ATCGACTATTTCGGACGGCCGTATGAAGGCATCGCCGTGTTCGACGGCAAAAAGATCACTGTAACAGGGA
CCCTGTGGAACGGCAACAAAATTATCGACGAGCGCCTGATCAACCCCGACGGCTCCCTGCTGTTCCGAGT
AACCATCAACGGAGTGACCGGCTGGCGGCTGTGCGAACGCATTCTGGCGTAACTCGAGCATGCATCTAGA
GGGCCCTATTCTATAGTGTCACCTAAATGCTAGAGCTCGCTGATCAGCCTCGACTGTGCCTTCTAGTTGC
CAGCCATCTGTTGTTTGCCCCTCCCCCGTGCCTTCCTTGACCCTGGAAGGTGCCACTCCCACTGTCCTTT
CCTAATAAAATGAGGAAATTGCATCGCATTGTCTGAGTAGGTGTCATTCTATTCTGGGGGGTGGGGTGGG
GCAGGACAGCAAGGGGGAGGATTGGGAAGACAATAGCAGGCATGCTGGGGATGCGGTGGGCTCTATGGCT
TCTGAGGCGGAAAGAACCAGCTGGGGCTCTAGGGGGTATCCCC
[124 nt withheld, positions 3194-3317]
C
[91 nt withheld, positions 3319-3409]
A
[49 nt withheld, positions 3411-3459]
CCTTTGACGTTGGAGTCCACGTTCTTT
[37 nt withheld, positions 3487-3523]
ACCCTATCTCGGTCTATTCTTTTGATTTATAAGGGATTTTGCCGATTTCGGCCTATTGGTTAAAAAATGA
GCTGATTTAACAAAAATTTAACGCGAATTAATTCTGTGGAATGTGTGTCAGTTAGGGTGTGGAAAGTCCC
CAGGCTCCCCAGCAGGCAGAAGTATGCAAAGCATGCATCTCAATTAGTCAGCAACCAGGTGTGGAAAGTC
CCCAGGCTCCCCAGCAGGCAGAAGTATGCAAAGCATGCATCTCAATTAGTCAGCAACCATAGTCCCGCCC
CTAACTCCGCCCATCCCGCCCCTAACTCCGCCCAGTTCCGCCCATTCTCCGCCCCATGGCTGACTAATTT
TTTTTATTTATGCAGAGGCCGAGGCCGCCTCTGCCTCTGAGCTATTCCAGAAGTAGTGAGGAGGCTTTTT
TGGAGGCCTAGGCTTTTGCAAAAAGCTCCCGGGAGCTTGTATATCCATTTTCGGATCTGATCAAGAGACA
GGATGAGGATCGTTTCGCATGATTGAACAAGATGGATTGCACGCAGGTTCTCCGGCCGCTTGGGTGGAGA
GGCTATTCGGCTATGACTGGGCACAACAGACAATCGGCTGCTCTGATGCCGCCGTGTTCCGGCTGTCAGC
GCAGGGGCGCCCGGTTCTTTTTGTCAAGACCGACCTGTCCGGTGCCCTGAATGAACTGCAGGACGAGGCA
GCGCGGCTATCGTGGCTGGCCACGACGGGCGTTCCTTGCGCAGCTGTGCTCGACGTTGTCACTGAAGCGG
GAAGGGACTGGCTGCTATTGGGCGAAGTGCCGGGGCAGGATCTCCTGTCATCTCACCTTGCTCCTGCCGA
GAAAGTATCCATCATGGCTGATGCAATGCGGCGGCTGCATACGCTTGATCCGGCTACCTGCCCATTCGAC
CACCAAGCGAAACATCGCATCGAGCGAGCACGTACTCGGATGGAAGCCGGTCTTGTCGATCAGGATGATC
TGGACGAAGAGCATCAGGGGCTCGCGCCAGCCGAACTGTTCGCCAGGCTCAAGGCGCGCATGCCCGACGG
CGAGGATCTCGTCGTGACCCATGGCGATGCCTGCTTGCCGAATATCATGGTGGAAAATGGCCGCTTTTCT
GGATTCATCGACTGTGGCCGGCTGGGTGTGGCGGACCGCTATCAGGACATAGCGTTGGCTACCCGTGATA
TTGCTGAAGAGCTTGGCGGCGAATGGGCTGACCGCTTCCTCGTGCTTTACGGTATCGCCGCTCCCGATTC
GCAGCGCATCGCCTTCTATCGCCTTCTTGACGAGTTCTTCTGAGCGGGACTCTGGGGTTCGAAATGACCG
ACCAAGCGACGCCCAACCTGCCATCACGAGATTTCGATTCCACCGCCGCCTTCTATGAAAGGTTGGGCTT
CGGAATCGTTTTCCGGGACGCCGGCTGGATGATCCTCCAGCGCGGGGATCTCATGCTGGAGTTCTTCGCC
CACCCCAACTTGTTTATTGCAGCTTATAATGGTTACAAATAAAGCAATAGCATCACAAATTTCACAAATA
AAGCATTTTTTTCACTGCATTCTAGTTGTGGTTTGTCCAAACTCATCAATGTATCTTATCATGTCTGTAT
ACCGTCGACCTCTAGCTAGAGCTTGGCGTAATCATGGTCATAGCTGTTTCCTGTGTGAAATTGTTATCCG
CTCACAATTCCACACAACATACGAGCCGGAAGCATAAAGTGTAAAGCCTGGGGTGCCTAATGAGTGAGCT
AACTCACATTAATTGCGTTGCGCTCACTGCCCGCTTTCCAGTCGGGAAACCTGTCGTGCCAGCTGCATTA
ATGAATCGGCCAACGCGCGGGGAGAGGCGGTTTGCGTATTGGGCGCTCTTCCGCTTCCTCGCTCACTGAC
TCGCTGCGCTCGGTCGTTCGGCTGCGGCGAGCGGTATCAGCTCACTCAAAGGCGGTAATACGGTTATCCA
CAGAATCAGGGGATAACGCAGGAAAGAACATGTGAGCAAAAGGCCAGCAAAAGGCCAGGAACCGTAAAAA
GGCCGCGTTGCTGGCGTTTTTCCATAGGCTCCGCCCCCCTGACGAGCATCACAAAAATCGACGCTCAAGT
CAGAGGTGGCGAAACCCGACAGGACTATAAAGATACCAGGCGTTTCCCCCTGGAAGCTCCCTCGTGCGCT
CTCCTGTTCCGACCCTGCCGCTTACCGGATACCTGTCCGCCTTTCTCCCTTCGGGAAGCGTGGCGCTTTC
TCATAGCTCACGCTGTAGGTATCTCAGTTCGGTGTAGGTCGTTCGCTCCAAGCTGGGCTGTGTGCACGAA
CCCCCCGTTCAGCCCGACCGCTGCGCCTTATCCGGTAACTATCGTCTTGAGTCCAACCCGGTAAGACACG
ACTTATCGCCACTGGCAGCAGCCACTGGTAACAGGATTAGCAGAGCGAGGTATGTAGGCGGTGCTACAGA
GTTCTTGAAGTGGTGGCCTAACTACGGCTACACTAGAAGAACAGTATTTGGTATCTGCGCTCTGCTGAAG
CCAGTTACCTTCGGAAAAAGAGTTGGTAGCTCTTGATCCGGCAAACAAACCACCGCTGGTAGCGGTGGTT
TTTTTGTTTGCAAGCAGCAGATTACGCGCAGAAAAAAAGGATCTCAAGAAGATCCTTTGATCTTTTCTAC
GGGGTCTGACGCTCAGTGGAACGAAAACTCACGTTAAGGGATTTTGGTCATGAGATTATCAAAAAGGATC
TTCACCTAGATCCTTTTAAATTAAAAATGAAGTTTTAAATCAATCTAAAGTATATATGAGTAAACTTGGT
CTGACAGTTACCAATGCTTAATCAGTGAGGCACCTATCTCAGCGATCTGTCTATTTCGTTCATCCATAGT
TGCCTGACTCCCCGTCGTGTAGATAACTACGATACGGGAGGGCTTACCATCTGGCCCCAGTGCTGCAATG
ATACCGCGAGACCCACGCTCACCGGCTCCAGATTTATCAGCAATAAACCAGCCAGCCGGAAGGGCCGAGC
GCAGAAGTGGTCCTGCAACTTTATCCGCCTCCATCCAGTCTATTAATTGTTGCCGGGAAGCTAGAGTAAG
TAGTTCGCCAGTTAATAGTTTGCGCAACGTTGTTGCCATTGCTACAGGCATCGTGGTGTCACGCTCGTCG
TTTGGTATGGCTTCATTCAGCTCCGGTTCCCAACGATCAAGGCGAGTTACATGATCCCCCATGTTGTGCA
AAAAAGCGGTTAGCTCCTTCGGTCCTCCGATCGTTGTCAGAAGTAAGTTGGCCGCAGTGTTATCACTCAT
GGTTATGGCAGCACTGCATAATTCTCTTACTGTCATGCCATCCGTAAGATGCTTTTCTGTGACTGGTGAG
TACTCAACCAAGTCATTCTGAGAATAGTGTATGCGGCGACCGAGTTGCTCTTGCCCGGCGTCAATACGGG
ATAATACCGCGCCACATAGCAGAACTTTAAAAGTGCTCATCATTGGAAAACGTTCTTCGGGGCGAAAACT
CTCAAGGATCTTACCGCTGTTGAGATCCAGTTCGATGTAACCCACTCGTGCACCCAACTGATCTTCAGCA
TCTTTTACTTTCACCAGCGTTTCTGGGTGAGCAAAAACAGGAAGGCAAAATGCCGCAAAAAAGGGAATAA
GGGCGACACGGAAATGTTGAATACTCATACTCTTCCTTTTTCAATATTATTGAAGCATTTATCAGGGTTA
TTGTCTCATGAGCGGATACATATTTGAATGTATTTAGAAAAATAAACAAATAGGGGTTCCGCGCACATTT
CCCCGAAAAGTGCCACCTGACGTCGACGGATCGGGAGATCTCCCGATCCCCTAT
