>Addgene plasmid #111923 | CoxVIIIx2-CeNL(Ca2+)_19μ-pcDNA3 | depositor partial sequence | sequence record 210485 | CoxVIIIx2-CeNL(Ca2+)_19μ-pcDNA3 sequence 1779 bps
ATGGTGAGCAAGGGCGAGGAGCTGTTCACCGGGGTGGTGCCCATCCTGGTCGAGCTGGACGGCGACGTAA
ACGGCCACAAGTTCAGCGTGTCCGGCGAGGGCGAGGGCGATGCCACCTACGGCAAGCTGACCCTGAAGTT
CATCTGCACCACCGGCAAGCTGCCCGTGCCCTGGCCCACCCTCGTGACCACCCTGTCCTGGGGCGTGCAG
TGCTTCGCCCGCTACCCCGACCACATGAAGCAGCACGACTTCTTCAAGTCCGCCATGCCCGAAGGCTACG
TCCAGGAGCGCACCATCTTCTTCAAGGACGACGGCAACTACAAGACCCGCGCCGAGGTGAAGTTCGAGGG
CGACACCCTGGTGAACCGCATCGAGCTGAAGGGCATCGACTTCAAGGAGGACGGCAACATCCTGGGGCAC
AAGCTGGAGTACAACTACTTTAGCGACAACGTCTATATCACCGCCGACAAGCAGAAGAACGGCATCAAGG
CCAACTTCAAGATCCGCCACAACATCGAGGACGGCGGCGTGCAGCTCGCCGACCACTACCAGCAGAACAC
CCCCATCGGCGACGGCCCCGTGCTGCTGCCCGACAACCACTACCTGAGCACCCAGTCCAAGCTGAGCAAA
GACCCCAACGAGAAGCGCGATCACATGGTCCTGCTGGAGTTCGTGACCGCCGCCGGGATCACTCTCGGCA
TGGACGAGCTGTACAAGGGTACCGTCTTCACACTCGAAGATTTCGTTGGGGACTGGCGACAGACAGCCGG
CTACAACCTGGACCAAGTCCTTGAACAGGGAGGTGTGTCCAGTTTGTTTCAGAATCTCGGGGTGTCCGTA
ACTCCGATCCAAAGGATTGTCCTGAGCGGTGAAAATGGGCTGAAGATCGACATCCATGTCATCATCCCGT
ATGAAGGTCCATGGATGCATGACCAACTGACAGAAGAGCAGATTGCAGAGTTCAAAGAAGCCTTCTCATT
ATTCGACAAGGATGGGGACGGCACCATCACCACAAAGGAACTTGGCACCGTTATGAGGTCGCTTGGACAA
AACCCAACGGAAGCAGAATTGCAGGATATGATCAATGAAGTCGATGCTGATGGCAATGGAACGATTTACT
TTCCTGATTTTCTTACTATGATGGCTAGAAAAATGAAGGACACAGACAGCGAAGAGGAAATCCGAGAAGC
ATTCCGTGTTTGGGACAAGGATGGGAACGGCTACATCAGCGCTGCTGATTTACGTCACGTCATGACAAAC
CTCGGGGAGAAGTTAACAGATGAAGAAGTTGATGAAATGATAAGGGAAGCAGATATCGATGGTGAAGGCC
AAGTAAACTATGAAGAGTTTGTACAAATGATGACAGCAAAGGGGGGGAAGAGGCGCTGGAAGAAAAACTT
CATTGCCGTCAGCGCTGCCAACCGGTTCAAGAAGATCTCCAGCTCCGGGGCACTGGAGCTCCTGAGCGGC
GACCAAATGGGCCAGATCGAAAAAATTTTTAAGGTGGTGTACCCTGTGGATGATCATCACTTTAAGGTGA
TCCTGCACTATGGCACACTGGTAATCGACGGGGTTACGCCGAACATGATCGACTATTTCGGACGGCCGTA
TGAAGGCATCGCCGTGTTCGACGGCAAAAAGATCACTGTAACAGGGACCCTGTGGAACGGCAACAAAATT
ATCGACGAGCGCCTGATCAACCCCGACGGCTCCCTGCTGTTCCGAGTAACCATCAACGGAGTGACCGGCT
GGCGGCTGTGCGAACGCATTCTGGCGTAA
